>Addgene plasmid #200892 | pSL2620 (pTniQ_Vch) | addgene full sequence | sequence record 393031 | Addgene NGS Result
GATCGCCTCTATGGTGGAGCAGCGCATCCTGAAGCCCAATAGAAAGTCCAAGCCTAACTCTCCACTGGAC
GTGACCGATTACCTGTTCCACTTTGGCGACATCTTCTGCCTGTGGCTGGCCGAGTTTCAGTCCGATGAGT
TCAACCGGAGCTTCTACGTGAGCCGGTGGTAATTACATTGGAAGTGGATAATCTAGAGGGCCCTATTCTA
TAGTGTCACCTAAATGCTAGAGCTCGCTGATCAGCCTCGACTGTGCCTTCTAGTTGCCAGCCATCTGTTG
TTTGCCCCTCCCCCGTGCCTTCCTTGACCCTGGAAGGTGCCACTCCCACTGTCCTTTCCTAATAAAATGA
GGAAATTGCATCGCATTGTCTGAGTAGGTGTCATTCTATTCTGGGGGGTGGGGTGGGGCAGGACAGCAAG
GGGGAGGATTGGGAAGACAATAGCAGGCATGCTGGGGATGCGGTGGGCTCTATGGCTTCTGAGGCGGAAA
GAACCAGCTGGGGCTCTAGGGGGTATCCCC
[124 nt withheld, positions 521-644]
C
[91 nt withheld, positions 646-736]
A
[49 nt withheld, positions 738-786]
CCTTTGACGTTGGAGTCCACGTTCTTT
[37 nt withheld, positions 814-850]
ACCCTATCTCGGTCTATTCTTTTGATTTATAAGGGATTTTGCCGATTTCGGCCTATTGGTTAAAAAATGA
GCTGATTTAACAAAAATTTAACGCGAATTAATTCTGTGGAATGTGTGTCAGTTAGGGTGTGGAAAGTCCC
CAGGCTCCCCAGCAGGCAGAAGTATGCAAAGCATGCATCTCAATTAGTCAGCAACCAGGTGTGGAAAGTC
CCCAGGCTCCCCAGCAGGCAGAAGTATGCAAAGCATGCATCTCAATTAGTCAGCAACCATAGTCCCGCCC
CTAACTCCGCCCATCCCGCCCCTAACTCCGCCCAGTTCCGCCCATTCTCCGCCCCATGGCTGACTAATTT
TTTTTATTTATGCAGAGGCCGAGGCCGCCTCTGCCTCTGAGCTATTCCAGAAGTAGTGAGGAGGCTTTTT
TGGAGGCCTAGGCTTTTGCAAAAAGCTCCCGGGAGCTTGTATATCCATTTTCGGATCTGATCAAGAGACA
GGATGAGGATCGTTTCGCATGATTGAACAAGATGGATTGCACGCAGGTTCTCCGGCCGCTTGGGTGGAGA
GGCTATTCGGCTATGACTGGGCACAACAGACAATCGGCTGCTCTGATGCCGCCGTGTTCCGGCTGTCAGC
GCAGGGGCGCCCGGTTCTTTTTGTCAAGACCGACCTGTCCGGTGCCCTGAATGAACTGCAGGACGAGGCA
GCGCGGCTATCGTGGCTGGCCACGACGGGCGTTCCTTGCGCAGCTGTGCTCGACGTTGTCACTGAAGCGG
GAAGGGACTGGCTGCTATTGGGCGAAGTGCCGGGGCAGGATCTCCTGTCATCTCACCTTGCTCCTGCCGA
GAAAGTATCCATCATGGCTGATGCAATGCGGCGGCTGCATACGCTTGATCCGGCTACCTGCCCATTCGAC
CACCAAGCGAAACATCGCATCGAGCGAGCACGTACTCGGATGGAAGCCGGTCTTGTCGATCAGGATGATC
TGGACGAAGAGCATCAGGGGCTCGCGCCAGCCGAACTGTTCGCCAGGCTCAAGGCGCGCATGCCCGACGG
CGAGGATCTCGTCGTGACCCATGGCGATGCCTGCTTGCCGAATATCATGGTGGAAAATGGCCGCTTTTCT
GGATTCATCGACTGTGGCCGGCTGGGTGTGGCGGACCGCTATCAGGACATAGCGTTGGCTACCCGTGATA
TTGCTGAAGAGCTTGGCGGCGAATGGGCTGACCGCTTCCTCGTGCTTTACGGTATCGCCGCTCCCGATTC
GCAGCGCATCGCCTTCTATCGCCTTCTTGACGAGTTCTTCTGAGCGGGACTCTGGGGTTCGAAATGACCG
ACCAAGCGACGCCCAACCTGCCATCACGAGATTTCGATTCCACCGCCGCCTTCTATGAAAGGTTGGGCTT
CGGAATCGTTTTCCGGGACGCCGGCTGGATGATCCTCCAGCGCGGGGATCTCATGCTGGAGTTCTTCGCC
CACCCCAACTTGTTTATTGCAGCTTATAATGGTTACAAATAAAGCAATAGCATCACAAATTTCACAAATA
AAGCATTTTTTTCACTGCATTCTAGTTGTGGTTTGTCCAAACTCATCAATGTATCTTATCATGTCTGTAT
ACCGTCGACCTCTAGCTAGAGCTTGGCGTAATCATGGTCATAGCTGTTTCCTGTGTGAAATTGTTATCCG
CTCACAATTCCACACAACATACGAGCCGGAAGCATAAAGTGTAAAGCCTGGGGTGCCTAATGAGTGAGCT
AACTCACATTAATTGCGTTGCGCTCACTGCCCGCTTTCCAGTCGGGAAACCTGTCGTGCCAGCTGCATTA
ATGAATCGGCCAACGCGCGGGGAGAGGCGGTTTGCGTATTGGGCGCTCTTCCGCTTCCTCGCTCACTGAC
TCGCTGCGCTCGGTCGTTCGGCTGCGGCGAGCGGTATCAGCTCACTCAAAGGCGGTAATACGGTTATCCA
CAGAATCAGGGGATAACGCAGGAAAGAACATGTGAGCAAAAGGCCAGCAAAAGGCCAGGAACCGTAAAAA
GGCCGCGTTGCTGGCGTTTTTCCATAGGCTCCGCCCCCCTGACGAGCATCACAAAAATCGACGCTCAAGT
CAGAGGTGGCGAAACCCGACAGGACTATAAAGATACCAGGCGTTTCCCCCTGGAAGCTCCCTCGTGCGCT
CTCCTGTTCCGACCCTGCCGCTTACCGGATACCTGTCCGCCTTTCTCCCTTCGGGAAGCGTGGCGCTTTC
TCATAGCTCACGCTGTAGGTATCTCAGTTCGGTGTAGGTCGTTCGCTCCAAGCTGGGCTGTGTGCACGAA
CCCCCCGTTCAGCCCGACCGCTGCGCCTTATCCGGTAACTATCGTCTTGAGTCCAACCCGGTAAGACACG
ACTTATCGCCACTGGCAGCAGCCACTGGTAACAGGATTAGCAGAGCGAGGTATGTAGGCGGTGCTACAGA
GTTCTTGAAGTGGTGGCCTAACTACGGCTACACTAGAAGAACAGTATTTGGTATCTGCGCTCTGCTGAAG
CCAGTTACCTTCGGAAAAAGAGTTGGTAGCTCTTGATCCGGCAAACAAACCACCGCTGGTAGCGGTGGTT
TTTTTGTTTGCAAGCAGCAGATTACGCGCAGAAAAAAAGGATCTCAAGAAGATCCTTTGATCTTTTCTAC
GGGGTCTGACGCTCAGTGGAACGAAAACTCACGTTAAGGGATTTTGGTCATGAGATTATCAAAAAGGATC
TTCACCTAGATCCTTTTAAATTAAAAATGAAGTTTTAAATCAATCTAAAGTATATATGAGTAAACTTGGT
CTGACAGTTACCAATGCTTAATCAGTGAGGCACCTATCTCAGCGATCTGTCTATTTCGTTCATCCATAGT
TGCCTGACTCCCCGTCGTGTAGATAACTACGATACGGGAGGGCTTACCATCTGGCCCCAGTGCTGCAATG
ATACCGCGAGACCCACGCTCACCGGCTCCAGATTTATCAGCAATAAACCAGCCAGCCGGAAGGGCCGAGC
GCAGAAGTGGTCCTGCAACTTTATCCGCCTCCATCCAGTCTATTAATTGTTGCCGGGAAGCTAGAGTAAG
TAGTTCGCCAGTTAATAGTTTGCGCAACGTTGTTGCCATTGCTACAGGCATCGTGGTGTCACGCTCGTCG
TTTGGTATGGCTTCATTCAGCTCCGGTTCCCAACGATCAAGGCGAGTTACATGATCCCCCATGTTGTGCA
AAAAAGCGGTTAGCTCCTTCGGTCCTCCGATCGTTGTCAGAAGTAAGTTGGCCGCAGTGTTATCACTCAT
GGTTATGGCAGCACTGCATAATTCTCTTACTGTCATGCCATCCGTAAGATGCTTTTCTGTGACTGGTGAG
TACTCAACCAAGTCATTCTGAGAATAGTGTATGCGGCGACCGAGTTGCTCTTGCCCGGCGTCAATACGGG
ATAATACCGCGCCACATAGCAGAACTTTAAAAGTGCTCATCATTGGAAAACGTTCTTCGGGGCGAAAACT
CTCAAGGATCTTACCGCTGTTGAGATCCAGTTCGATGTAACCCACTCGTGCACCCAACTGATCTTCAGCA
TCTTTTACTTTCACCAGCGTTTCTGGGTGAGCAAAAACAGGAAGGCAAAATGCCGCAAAAAAGGGAATAA
GGGCGACACGGAAATGTTGAATACTCATACTCTTCCTTTTTCATTATTATTGAAGCATTTATCAGGGTTA
TTGTCTCATGAGCGGATACATATTTGAATGTATTTAGAAAAATAAACAAATAGGGGTTCCGCGCACATTT
CCCCGAAAAGTGCCACCTGACGTCGACGGATCGGGAGATCTCCCGATCCCCTATGGTGCACTCTCAGTAC
AATCTGCTCTGATGCCGCATAGTTAAGCCAGTATCTGCTCCCTGCTTGTGTGTTGGAGGTCGCTGAGTAG
TGCGCGAGCAAAATTTAAGCTACAACAAGGCAAGGCTTGACCGACAATTGCATGAAGAATCTGCTTAGGG
TTAGGCGTTTTGCGCTGCTTCGCGATGTACGGGCCAGATATACGCGTTGACATTGATTATTGACTAGTTA
TTAATAGTAATCAATTACGGGGTCATTAGTTCATAGCCCATATATGGAGTTCCGCGTTACATAACTTACG
GTAAATGGCCCGCCTGGCTGACCGCCCAACGACCCCCGCCCATTGACGTCAATAATGACGTATGTTCCCA
TAGTAACGCCAATAGGGACTTTCCATTGACGTCAATGGGTGGAGTATTTACGGTAAACTGCCCACTTGGC
AGTACATCAAGTGTATCATATGCCAAGTACGCCCCCTATTGACGTCAATGACGGTAAATGGCCCGCCTGG
CATTATGCCCAGTACATGACCTTATGGGACTTTCCTACTTGGCAGTACATCTACGTATTAGTCATCGCTA
TTACCATGGTGATGCGGTTTTGGCAGTACATCAATGGGCGTGGATAGCGGTTTGACTCACGGGGATTTCC
AAGTCTCCACCCCATTGACGTCAATGGGAGTTTGTTTTGGCACCAAAATCAACGGGACTTTCCAAAATGT
CGTAACAACTCCGCCCCATTGACGCAAATGGGCGGTAGGCGTGTACGGTGGGAGGTCTATATAAGCAGAG
CTCTCTGGCTAACTAGAGAACCCACTGCTTACTGGCTTATCGAAATTAATACGACTCACTATAGGGAGAC
CCAAGCTTGGTACCGAGCTCGGATCCGCCACCATGGGCAAACGGACAGCCGACGGAAGCGAGTTCGAGTC
ACCGAAAAAGAAGCGAAAAGTTGGCTCCGGAATGTTCCTCCAGAGGCCAAAGCCCTACAGCGACGAGTCC
CTGGAGTCTTTCTTTATCAGAGTGGCCAATAAGAACGGCTATGGCGATGTGCACAGGTTCCTGGAGGCCA
CCAAGCGGTTCCTCCAGGACATCGATCACAACGGCTACCAGACCTTTCCAACAGACATCACCAGGATCAA
TCCCTATAGCGCCAAGAACAGCTCCTCTGCCCGCACAGCCTCCTTCCTGAAGCTGGCCCAGCTGACCTTT
AATGAGCCACCTGAGCTGCTGGGACTGGCCATCAATCGGACAAACATGAAGTACTCCCCTTCTACCAGCG
CCGTGGTGAGAGGAGCAGAGGTGTTCCCACGGTCCCTGCTGAGAACCCACAGCATCCCATGCTGTCCCCT
GTGCCTGAGAGAGAACGGCTACGCCAGCTATCTGTGGCACTTCCAGGGCTACGAGTATTGTCACTCCCAC
AATGTGCCTCTGATCACCACATGCTCTTGTGGCAAGGAGTTTGACTACAGGGTGAGCGGCCTGAAGGGCA
TCTGCTGTAAGTGCAAGGAGCCAATCACCCTGACAAGCCGCGAGAATGGCCACGAGGCCGCCTGTACCGT
GTCCAACTGGCTGGCCGGCCACGAGTCTAAGCCTCTGCCAAACCTGCCCAAGTCCTATAGATGGGGACTG
GTGCACTGGTGGATGGGCATCAAGGACTCCGAGTTCGATCACTTCTCTTTTGTGCAGTTCTTTAGCAACT
GGCCTCGGAGCTTCCACTCCATCATCGAGGACGAGGTGGAGTTTAATCTGGAGCACGCCGTGGTGTCCAC
CTCTGAGCTGCGGCTGAAGGATCTGCTGGGCAGACTGTTCTTTGGCAGCATCAGGCTGCCAGAGCGCAAT
CTCCAGCACAACATCATCCTGGGCGAGCTGCTGTGCTACCTGGAGAACCGCCTGTGGCAGGACAAGGGCC
TGATCGCCAATCTGAAGATGAACGCCCTGGAGGCCACAGTGATGCTGAATTGTTCCCTGGATCA
Features (pLannotate 1.2.2; 20 found; start..end, strand, type, name):
    207..225     -  promoter       SP6 promoter: promoter for bacteriophage SP6 RNA polymerase
    251..475     +  polyA_signal   bGH poly(A) signal: bovine growth hormone polyadenylation signal
    479..500     +  promoter       SV40 promoter (fragment): SV40 enhancer and early promoter
    521..949     +  rep_origin     f1 ori (sequence partly withheld): f1 bacteriophage origin of replication; arrow indicates direction of (+) strand synthesis
    963..1292    +  promoter       SV40 promoter: SV40 enhancer and early promoter
   1359..2150    +  CDS            neo: KKA2_KLEPN - Also known as kan, nptII. Experimental evidence at protein level: Swiss-Prot protein existence level 1. Resistance to kanamycin, neomycin, paromomycin, ribostamycin, butirosin and gentamicin B. From Klebsiella pneumoniae.
   2174..2332    +  CDS            ble (fragment): BLE_KLEPN - Experimental evidence at protein level: Swiss-Prot protein existence level 1. Binding protein with a strong affinity to the bleomycin family of antibiotics. Binds to CL990; an antimitotic-antibiotic compound. From Klebsiella pneumoniae.
   2327..2448    +  polyA_signal   SV40 poly(A) signal: SV40 polyadenylation signal
   2521..2537    -  protein_bind   lac operator: The lac repressor binds to the lac operator to inhibit transcription in E. coli. This inhibition can be relieved by adding lactose or isopropyl-β-D-thiogalactopyranoside (IPTG). lac repressor encoded by lacI
   2545..2575    -  promoter       lac promoter: promoter for the E. coli lac operon
   2590..2611    -  protein_bind   CAP binding site: CAP binding activates transcription in the presence of cAMP. E. coli catabolite activator protein
   2624..2716    -  CDS            lacI (fragment): lac repressor; lacI; The lac repressor binds to the lac operator to inhibit transcription in E. coli. This inhibition can be relieved by adding lactose or isopropyl-β-D-thiogalactopyranoside (IPTG).
   2899..3487    -  rep_origin     ori: high-copy-number ColE1/pMB1/pBR322/pUC origin of replication
   3658..4518    -  CDS            AmpR: β-lactamase; bla; confers resistance to ampicillin, carbenicillin, and related antibiotics
   4519..4623    -  promoter       AmpR promoter: bla
   4682..4734    -  misc_feature   bom (fragment): basis of mobility region from pBR322
   4889..5268    +  enhancer       CMV enhancer: human cytomegalovirus immediate early enhancer
   5269..5472    +  promoter       CMV promoter: human cytomegalovirus (CMV) immediate early promoter
   5468..5501    +  LTR            5' LTR (truncated) (fragment): truncated 5' long terminal repeat (LTR) from HIV-1
   5517..5535    +  promoter       T7 promoter: promoter for bacteriophage T7 RNA polymerase
