[The description below was written by a language model from this plasmid's Addgene catalogue record and pLannotate feature annotations shown in this document.]
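Description:
pSL2620 (pTniQ_Vch) is a mammalian expression plasmid built on the pcDNA3.1 backbone that produces a human codon-optimized version of TniQ from Vibrio cholerae. The coding sequence carries an N-terminal nuclear localization signal so that this bacterial protein is imported into the nucleus of human cells. Transcription is driven by the human cytomegalovirus immediate-early enhancer and promoter and terminated by the bovine growth hormone polyadenylation signal. A T7 promoter lies just downstream of CMV and an SP6 promoter sits in reverse orientation on the far side of the insert, as is usual for this backbone. The automated feature table does not annotate the TniQ open reading frame itself. However, the unannotated stretch running from the T7 promoter across the plasmid origin to the SP6 promoter and bGH signal is where the insert would lie. A short match annotated as a truncated HIV-1 LTR fragment next to the CMV promoter is probably an incidental similarity hit rather than a functional viral element.

In E. coli the plasmid replicates from a high-copy ColE1/pUC-type origin and is selected with ampicillin through the β-lactamase gene; an f1 origin is also present. The backbone retains an SV40 early promoter driving the neomycin phosphotransferase gene with an SV40 poly(A) signal, which can provide G418 selection in mammalian cells. Small lac promoter/operator, lacI, ble and bom fragments are backbone remnants.

TniQ is a component of the V. cholerae CRISPR-associated transposase system. The associated work concerns targeted DNA integration in human cells without double-strand breaks, so this plasmid would be expected to serve as one of several co-delivered component vectors, though the record does not name the others.
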