Addgene plasmid #200892: pSL2620 (pTniQ_Vch)
Purpose: Expresses human codon-optimized V. cholerae TniQ from a CMV promoter.
Depositing lab: Samuel H. Sternberg. Depositing organization: Columbia University. Publication: Targeted DNA integration in human cells without double-strand breaks using CRISPR-associated transposases. Lampe GD, King RT, Halpin-Healy TS, Klompe SE, Hogan MI, Vo PLH, Tang S, Chavez A, Sternberg SH. Nat Biotechnol. 2023 Mar 29. doi: 10.1038/s41587-023-01748-1. PubMed 36991112.
Backbone
  Vector backbone: pcDNA3.1
  Vector type: Mammalian Expression
Growth in bacteria
  Bacterial resistance: Ampicillin, 100 μg/mL
  Growth temperature: 37°C
  Growth strain: DH5alpha
  Copy number: High Copy
Gene/Insert
  Gene/Insert name: VchTniQ
  Species: Vibrio cholerae
  Tag / fusion protein: NLS (N terminal on insert)
  Cloning method: Gibson Cloning
Terms and licenses: Academic/Nonprofit Terms; Industry Terms: Not Available to Industry
How to cite: pSL2620 (pTniQ_Vch) was a gift from Samuel H. Sternberg (Addgene plasmid # 200892 ; http://n2t.net/addgene:200892 ; RRID:Addgene_200892)
